Addgene plasmid #191215: pLD-puro-Cc-SARS-CoV-2_NSP16-VA
Purpose: Lentiviral expression of SARS-CoV-2 NSP16 in mammalian cells
Depositing lab: Mohan Babu. Depositing organization: University of Regina. Publication: Human protein interaction networks of ancestral and variant SARS-CoV-2 in organ-specific cells and bodily fluids. Broderick K, Moutaoufik MT, Saccon T, Malty R, Amin S, Phanse S, Joseph TP, Zilocchi M, Hosseinnia A, Istace Z, Hajikarimlou M, Abrar S, Fisher J, Brassard R, Perera R, Kumar A, Aoki H, Rahmatbakhsh M, Jessulat M, Kobasa D, Dehne F, Prasad B, Gagarinova A, Joanne Lemieux M, Cochrane A, Houry WA, Aly KA, Golshani A, Babu M. Nat Commun. 2025 Jul 1;16(1):5784. doi: 10.1038/s41467-025-60949-1. PubMed 40593736.
Backbone
  Vector backbone: pLD-puro-CcVA (Addgene plasmid #24588)
  Backbone size w/o insert (bp): 7737
  Total vector size (bp): 8634
  Vector type: Mammalian Expression, Lentiviral
  Selectable markers: Puromycin
Growth in bacteria
  Bacterial resistance: Ampicillin, 100 μg/mL
  Growth temperature: 30°C
  Growth strain: NEB Stable
  Copy number: High Copy
Gene/Insert
  Gene/Insert name: Non structural protein 16 (alt name: NSP16)
  Species: SARS CoV-2
  Insert size (bp): 897
  Entrez Gene: ORF1ab (a.k.a. GU280_gp01)
  Promoter: CMV
  Tag / fusion protein: VA tag (C terminal on backbone)
  Cloning method: Gateway Cloning
  Sequencing primers: 5′ CMV-F; 3′ hPGK_R [5'-ccttggaaaaggcgcaacc-3']
Terms and licenses: Academic/Nonprofit Terms; Industry Terms: Not Available to Industry
How to cite: pLD-puro-Cc-SARS-CoV-2_NSP16-VA was a gift from Mohan Babu (Addgene plasmid # 191215 ; http://n2t.net/addgene:191215 ; RRID:Addgene_191215)
