[The description below was written by a language model from this plasmid's Addgene catalogue record and pLannotate feature annotations shown in this document.]
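Description:
pLD-puro-Cc-SARS-CoV-2_NSP16-VA is a third-generation-style, self-inactivating HIV-1 lentiviral expression plasmid built on the pLD-puro-CcVA Gateway destination backbone and intended to express SARS-CoV-2 non-structural protein 16 (NSP16, a segment of the ORF1ab polyprotein) in mammalian cells. It is propagated in E. coli through a high-copy ColE1/pUC origin with ampicillin resistance, and also carries an f1 origin. The viral cassette runs from an RSV promoter fused to a truncated 5' LTR, through the Ψ packaging signal, a partial gag sequence and the RRE, to a ΔU3 3' LTR followed by an SV40 poly(A) signal. Together these allow packaging of the genomic RNA when helper functions are supplied in trans and leave an integrated provirus with inactive LTRs.

Within the cassette, the CMV enhancer/promoter drives the roughly 0.9 kb NSP16 coding sequence, which was introduced by Gateway recombination and is flanked by attB sites. The annotation tool labels this region only by its homology to a coronavirus replicase polyprotein. The insert is fused at its C terminus to the backbone-encoded VA tag, annotated here as 3xFLAG, His and Strep-tag II elements, which suits tandem affinity purification. A cPPT/CTS lies downstream, and an hPGK promoter drives puromycin N-acetyltransferase for selection of transduced cells. The associated work mapped human interaction partners of SARS-CoV-2 proteins.

The sequenced record is 12,319 nt, well above the catalogued 8,634 bp. It contains a second copy of the insert, attL sites, a second ColE1 origin and a spectinomycin resistance gene. These resemble entry-clone sequence, which may reflect an unresolved cointegrate or an assembly artefact, so the feature table does not match the expected map cleanly.
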