Features (pLannotate 1.2.2; 45 found; start..end, strand, type, name):
    162..750     -  rep_origin     ori: high-copy-number ColE1/pMB1/pBR322/pUC origin of replication
    921..1781    -  CDS            AmpR: β-lactamase; bla; confers resistance to ampicillin, carbenicillin, and related antibiotics
   1782..1886    -  promoter       AmpR promoter: bla
   1939..2367    -  rep_origin     f1 ori (sequence partly withheld): f1 bacteriophage origin of replication; arrow indicates direction of (+) strand synthesis
   2372..2527    -  CDS            lacZα (fragment): LacZα fragment of β-galactosidase; lacZ fragment
   2535..2553    +  promoter       T7 promoter: promoter for bacteriophage T7 RNA polymerase
   2574..2709    -  rep_origin     SV40 ori: SV40 origin of replication
   2749..2870    -  polyA_signal   SV40 poly(A) signal: SV40 polyadenylation signal
   2942..3175    -  LTR            3' LTR (ΔU3): self-inactivating 3' long terminal repeat (LTR) from HIV-1
   3177..3260    -  CDS            nef (fragment): NEF_HV1Z2 - Experimental evidence at protein level: Swiss-Prot protein existence level 1. Extracellular Nef protein targets CD4(+) T-lymphocytes for apoptosis by interacting with CXCR4 surface receptors. From Human immunodeficiency virus type 1 group M subtype D (isolate Z2/CDC-Z34) (HIV-1).
   3303..3902    -  CDS            PuroR: puromycin N-acetyltransferase; pac from Streptomyces alboniger; confers resistance to puromycin
   3924..4434    -  promoter       hPGK promoter: human phosphoglycerate kinase 1 promoter
   4483..4600    -  misc_feature   cPPT/CTS: central polypurine tract and central termination sequence of HIV-1
   4648..4713    -  CDS            3xFLAG: three tandem FLAG® epitope tags, followed by an enterokinase cleavage site
   4788..4806    -  CDS            7xHis (fragment): 6xHis affinity tag
   4823..4842    -  CDS            Strep-Tag II (fragment): peptide that binds Strep-Tactin®, an engineered form of streptavidin
   4982..5006    +  protein_bind   attB2: mutant version of attB; recombination site for the Gateway® BP reaction BP Clonase™
   5011..5925    -  CDS            rep (fragment): R1AB_CVPFS - Protein inferred from homology: Swiss-Prot protein existence level 3. NendoU is a Mn(2+)-dependent, uridylate-specific enzyme, which leaves 2'-3'-cyclic phosphates 5' to the cleaved bond. From Porcine transmissible gastroenteritis coronavirus (strain FS772/70) (TGEV).
   5907..6002    -  protein_bind   attL3: mutant version of attL; recombination site for the Gateway® LR reaction LR Clonase™
   6019..6055    +  CDS            lacZα (fragment): LacZα fragment of β-galactosidase; lacZ fragment
   6102..6145    -  terminator     rrnB T1 terminator: Escherichia coli rrnB; transcription terminator T1 from the E. coli rrnB gene
   6278..6305    +  terminator     rrnB T2 terminator: transcription terminator T2 from the E. coli rrnB gene
   6360..6452    -  CDS            lacI (fragment): lac repressor; lacI; The lac repressor binds to the lac operator to inhibit transcription in E. coli. This inhibition can be relieved by adding lactose or isopropyl-β-D-thiogalactopyranoside (IPTG).
   6635..7223    -  rep_origin     ori: high-copy-number ColE1/pMB1/pBR322/pUC origin of replication
   7316..8107    -  CDS            SmR: aminoglycoside adenylyltransferase (Murphy, 1985); aadA; confers resistance to spectinomycin and streptomycin
   8114..8170    -  CDS            GmR (fragment): gentamycin acetyltransferase; aacC1; confers resistance to gentamycin
   8346..8369    -  promoter       Pc promoter (fragment): intI1 (promoter lies within the coding sequence); class 1 integron promoter
   8559..8577    +  promoter       T7 promoter: promoter for bacteriophage T7 RNA polymerase
   8595..8694    +  protein_bind   attL2: mutant version of attL; recombination site for the Gateway® LR reaction LR Clonase™
   8699..9592    -  CDS            rep (fragment): R1AB_CVPFS - Protein inferred from homology: Swiss-Prot protein existence level 3. NendoU is a Mn(2+)-dependent, uridylate-specific enzyme, which leaves 2'-3'-cyclic phosphates 5' to the cleaved bond. From Porcine transmissible gastroenteritis coronavirus (strain FS772/70) (TGEV).
   9598..9615    -  protein_bind   attB1 (fragment): mutant version of attB; core recombination site for the Gateway® BP reaction BP Clonase™
   9668..9871    -  promoter       CMV promoter: human cytomegalovirus (CMV) immediate early promoter
   9872..10006   -  enhancer       CMV enhancer (fragment): human cytomegalovirus immediate early enhancer; contains an 18-bp deletion relative to the standard CMV enhancer
   9997..10180   -  promoter       U6 promoter (fragment): RNA polymerase III promoter for human U6 snRNA
  10230..10330   -  CDS            Rev (fragment): human immunodeficiency virus 1 (HIV-1) Rev protein; rev; enhances nuclear export of unspliced and incompletely spliced viral mRNAs
  10707..10940   -  misc_feature   RRE: The Rev response element (RRE) of HIV-1 allows for Rev-dependent mRNA export from the nucleus to the cytoplasm.
  11086..11449   -  CDS            HIV-1 gag (fragment): gag protein from human immunodeficiency virus 1; gag
  11433..11558   -  misc_feature   HIV-1 Ψ: packaging signal of human immunodeficiency virus type 1
  11605..11785   -  LTR            5' LTR (truncated): truncated 5' long terminal repeat (LTR) from HIV-1
  11786..12012   -  promoter       RSV promoter: Rous sarcoma virus enhancer/promoter
  12040..12058   -  promoter       T3 promoter: promoter for bacteriophage T3 RNA polymerase
  12101..12123   -  protein_bind   lac operator (fragment): The lac repressor binds to the lac operator to inhibit transcription in E. coli. This inhibition can be relieved by adding lactose or isopropyl-β-D-thiogalactopyranoside (IPTG). lac repressor encoded by lacI
  12127..12157   -  promoter       lac promoter: promoter for the E. coli lac operon
  12172..12193   -  protein_bind   CAP binding site: CAP binding activates transcription in the presence of cAMP. E. coli catabolite activator protein
  12206..12298   -  CDS            lacI (fragment): lac repressor; lacI; The lac repressor binds to the lac operator to inhibit transcription in E. coli. This inhibition can be relieved by adding lactose or isopropyl-β-D-thiogalactopyranoside (IPTG).
>Addgene plasmid #191215 | pLD-puro-Cc-SARS-CoV-2_NSP16-VA | addgene full sequence | sequence record 422110 | Addgene NGS Result
GACTCGCTGCGCTCGGTCGTTCGGCTGCGGCGAGCGGTATCAGCTCACTCAAAGGCGGTAATACGGTTAT
CCACAGAATCAGGGGATAACGCAGGAAAGAACATGTGAGCAAAAGGCCAGCAAAAGGCCAGGAACCGTAA
AAAGGCCGCGTTGCTGGCGTTTTTCCATAGGCTCCGCCCCCCTGACGAGCATCACAAAAATCGACGCTCA
AGTCAGAGGTGGCGAAACCCGACAGGACTATAAAGATACCAGGCGTTTCCCCCTGGAAGCTCCCTCGTGC
GCTCTCCTGTTCCGACCCTGCCGCTTACCGGATACCTGTCCGCCTTTCTCCCTTCGGGAAGCGTGGCGCT
TTCTCATAGCTCACGCTGTAGGTATCTCAGTTCGGTGTAGGTCGTTCGCTCCAAGCTGGGCTGTGTGCAC
GAACCCCCCGTTCAGCCCGACCGCTGCGCCTTATCCGGTAACTATCGTCTTGAGTCCAACCCGGTAAGAC
ACGACTTATCGCCACTGGCAGCAGCCACTGGTAACAGGATTAGCAGAGCGAGGTATGTAGGCGGTGCTAC
AGAGTTCTTGAAGTGGTGGCCTAACTACGGCTACACTAGAAGAACAGTATTTGGTATCTGCGCTCTGCTG
AAGCCAGTTACCTTCGGAAAAAGAGTTGGTAGCTCTTGATCCGGCAAACAAACCACCGCTGGTAGCGGTG
GTTTTTTTGTTTGCAAGCAGCAGATTACGCGCAGAAAAAAAGGATCTCAAGAAGATCCTTTGATCTTTTC
TACGGGGTCTGACGCTCAGTGGAACGAAAACTCACGTTAAGGGATTTTGGTCATGAGATTATCAAAAAGG
ATCTTCACCTAGATCCTTTTAAATTAAAAATGAAGTTTTAAATCAATCTAAAGTATATATGAGTAAACTT
GGTCTGACAGTTACCAATGCTTAATCAGTGAGGCACCTATCTCAGCGATCTGTCTATTTCGTTCATCCAT
AGTTGCCTGACTCCCCGTCGTGTAGATAACTACGATACGGGAGGGCTTACCATCTGGCCCCAGTGCTGCA
ATGATACCGCGAGACCCACGCTCACCGGCTCCAGATTTATCAGCAATAAACCAGCCAGCCGGAAGGGCCG
AGCGCAGAAGTGGTCCTGCAACTTTATCCGCCTCCATCCAGTCTATTAATTGTTGCCGGGAAGCTAGAGT
AAGTAGTTCGCCAGTTAATAGTTTGCGCAACGTTGTTGCCATTGCTACAGGCATCGTGGTGTCACGCTCG
TCGTTTGGTATGGCTTCATTCAGCTCCGGTTCCCAACGATCAAGGCGAGTTACATGATCCCCCATGTTGT
GCAAAAAAGCGGTTAGCTCCTTCGGTCCTCCGATCGTTGTCAGAAGTAAGTTGGCCGCAGTGTTATCACT
CATGGTTATGGCAGCACTGCATAATTCTCTTACTGTCATGCCATCCGTAAGATGCTTTTCTGTGACTGGT
GAGTACTCAACCAAGTCATTCTGAGAATAGTGTATGCGGCGACCGAGTTGCTCTTGCCCGGCGTCAATAC
GGGATAATACCGCGCCACATAGCAGAACTTTAAAAGTGCTCATCATTGGAAAACGTTCTTCGGGGCGAAA
ACTCTCAAGGATCTTACCGCTGTTGAGATCCAGTTCGATGTAACCCACTCGTGCACCCAACTGATCTTCA
GCATCTTTTACTTTCACCAGCGTTTCTGGGTGAGCAAAAACAGGAAGGCAAAATGCCGCAAAAAAGGGAA
TAAGGGCGACACGGAAATGTTGAATACTCATACTCTTCCTTTTTCAATATTATTGAAGCATTTATCAGGG
TTATTGTCTCATGAGCGGATACATATTTGAATGTATTTAGAAAAATAAACAAATAGGGGTTCCGCGCACA
TTTCCCCGAAAAGTGCCACCTAAATTGTAAGCGTTAATATTTTGTTAAAATTCGCGTTAAATTTTTGTTA
AATCAGCTCATTTTTTAACCAATAGGCCGAAATCGGCAAAATCCCTTATAAATCAAAAGAATAGACCGAG
ATAGGGT
[37 nt withheld, positions 2038-2074]
AAAGAACGTGGACTCCAACGTCAAAGG
[49 nt withheld, positions 2102-2150]
T
[91 nt withheld, positions 2152-2242]
G
[124 nt withheld, positions 2244-2367]
CCCATTCGCCATTCAGGCTGCGCAACTGTTGGGAAGGGCGATCGGTGCGGGCCTCTTCGCTATTACGCCA
GCTGGCGAAAGGGGGATGTGCTGCAAGGCGATTAAGTTGGGTAACGCCAGGGTTTTCCCAGTCACGACGT
TGTAAAACGACGGCCAGTGAGCGCGCGTAATACGACTCACTATAGGGCGAATTGGGTACGTCCCTAGGCC
TCCAAAAAAGCCTCCTCACTACTTCTGGAATAGCTCAGAGGCCGAGGCGGCCTCGGCCTCTGCATAAATA
AAAAAAATTAGTCAGCCATGGGGCGGAGAATGGGCGGAACTGGGCGGAGTTAGGGGCGGGATGGGCGGAG
TTAGGGGCGGGATAGCTAGAGCCAGACATGATAAGATACATTGATGAGTTTGGACAAACCACAACTAGAA
TGCAGTGAAAAAAATGCTTTATTTGTGAAATTTGTGATGCTATTGCTTTATTTGTAACCATTATAAGCTG
CAATAAACAAGTTCCTCTCACTCTCTGATATTCATTTCTTTGCAAGTTATAAATACTGAATAATAAGATG
ACATGAACTACTACTGCTAGAGATTTTCCACACTGACTAAAAGGGTCTGAGGGATCTCTAGTTACCAGAG
TCACACAACAGACGGGCACACACTACTTGAAGCACTCAAGGCAAGCTTTATTGAGGCTTAAGCAGTGGGT
TCCCTAGTTAGCCAGAGAGCTCCCAGGCTCAGATCTGGTCTAACCAGAGAGACCCAGTACAAGCAAAAAG
CAGATCTTGTCTTCGTTGGGAGTGAATTAGCCCTTCCAGTCCCCCCTTTTCTTTTAAAAAGTGGCTAAGA
TCTACAGCTGCCTTGTAAGTCATTGGTCTTAAAGGTACCGATGCATGGGGTCGTGCGCTCCTTTCGGTCG
GGCGCTGCGGGTCGTGGGGCGGGCGTCAGGCACCGGGCTTGCGGGTCATGCACCAGGTGCGCGGTCCTTC
GGGCACCTCGACGTCGGCGGTGACGGTGAAGCCGAGCCGCTCGTAGAAGGGGAGGTTGCGGGGCGCGGAG
GTCTCCAGGAAGGCGGGCACCCCGGCGCGCTCGGCCGCCTCCACTCCGGGGAGCACGACGGCGCTGCCCA
GACCCTTGCCCTGGTGGTCGGGCGAGACGCCGACGGTGGCCAGGAACCACGCGGGCTCCTTGGGCCGGTG
CGGCGCCAGGAGGCCTTCCATCTGTTGCTGCGCGGCCAGCCGGGAACCGCTCAACTCGGCCATGCGCGGG
CCGATCTCGGCGAACACCGCCCCCGCTTCGACGCTCTCCGGCGTGGTCCAGACCGCCACCGCGGCGCCGT
CGTCCGCGACCCACACCTTGCCGATGTCGAGCCCGACGCGCGTGAGGAAGAGTTCTTGCAGCTCGGTGAC
CCGCTCGATGTGGCGGTCCGGATCGACGGTGTGGCGCGTGGCGGGGTAGTCGGCGAACGCGGCGGCGAGG
GTGCGTACGGCCCTGGGGACGTCGTCGCGGGTGGCGAGGCGCACCGTGGGCTTGTACTCGGTCATGGTAA
GCTCCGGTGGATCCCCCTGGGGAGAGAGGTCGGTGATTCGGTCAACGAGGGAGCCGACTGCCGACGTGCG
CTCCGGAGGCTTGCAGAATGCGGAACACCGCGCGGGCAGGAACAGGGCCCACACTACCGCCCCACACCCC
GCCTCCCGCACCGCCCCTTCCCGGCCGCTGCTCTCGGCGCGCCCTGCTGAGCAGCCGCTATTGGCCACAG
CCCATCGCGGTCGGCGCGCTGCCATTGCTCCCTGGCGCTGTCCGTCTGCGAGGGTACTAGTGAGACGTGC
GGCTTCCGTTTGTCACGTCCGGCACGCCGCGAACCGCAAGGAACCTTCCCGACTTAGGGGCGGAGCAGGA
AGCGTCGCCGGGGGGCCCACAAGGGTAGCGGCGAAGATCCGGGTGACGCTGCGAACGGACGTGAAGAATG
TGCGAGACCCAGGGTCGGCGCCGCTGCGTTTCCCGGAACCACGCCCAGAGCAGCCGCGTCCCTGCGCAAA
CCCAGGGCTGCCTTGGAAAAGGCGCAACCCCAACCCCCTCGAGCCGCGGCCAAAGTGGATCTCTGCTGTC
CCTGTAATAAACCCGAAAATTTTGAATTTTTGTAATTTGTTTTTGTAATTCTTTAGTTTGTATGTCTGTT
GCTATTATGTCTACTATTCTTTCCCCTGCACTGTACCCCCCAATCCCCCCTTTTCTTTTAAAATTGTGGA
TGAATACTGCCATTTGTCTCGAGGTCGAGAATTCGAACTACTTGTCATCGTCATCCTTGTAATCGATGTC
ATGATCTTTATAATCACCGTCATGGTCTTTGTAGTCTCTTCCTGCAGGCCCCTGAAAGTACAGGTTCTCG
CTGCCTCCTCTCCCCTGGAAGTACAGATTTTCTCCTGCAGGGTGATGGTGATGGTGATGGCCGCTTCCGC
CTTTCTCGAACTGCGGGTGGCTCCAGCTTCCTCCTCCGCTGCCTCCGCCGCTTCCTCCTCCCTTCTCGAA
CTGAGGGTGGCTCCAGGCGATCGCCTTGATCACCACGGGGGGCTGGTTCTCGCCCAGCAGGTTGAACAGC
TCTCTGGCGATCGCTCTAGAATCAACCACTTTGTACAAGAAAGTTGGGTAGTTGTTCACCAGCACGTCAG
AGGAGATGACCACTCTGTTGTTTTCCCTGATGATCAGGCGTCCCTTGGACAGCAGGCTCAGGATCATGTC
GTTGATCTGTCCCTCCTTCAGGCTCATCACAGCGGTGCCTCTCAGCTTCAGTGGGAACTTAGACATGTCG
AACAGGGAGTAGCTAGACAGCTGGATAGGGTTGGTGTTGCGCCAGAAGATGTAGTTGGCGTGCATCACGT
AACCGTCGATCTGTTCACGGGGCTTTCCCAGGTAGTTGCAGCCGATCAGGAAAGCCTCGGAGCTAGAGGC
GTTCACGTTGGTCACGAAAGCGGTCCACCAGGCGAAGTGTCCCATCAGCTTGTACAGGTCAGCGTTCCAG
GAGTGTTCGGTGATCTTGATAGCCACAGATCCGCCCAGGGCCAGCTTCTGCTGGATGAAGCCGCAGATGT
AGGTGAAGAAACCTTCCTTGCTGTCGTTCTCCTTGGTCACGTTCTTGGTCTTTGGGTCGTACATGTCAGA
GATGATCAGGTCCCACTTGTTAGCGGTGTGCACAGTAGCACAGTCGCCGATCAGGGTGCTGTCAGCATCA
GACACGAAGTCGTTCAGGTCAGAGTCCACCAGCAGGGTACCGGTGGGCAGCCACTGTCTCAGCACAGCGG
TACCTGGAGCCACTCCCTTGTCAGAACCAGCACCGAAGTGGATCACGCGCATGTTGTAAGGCACGGCCAG
GGTCAGGGTGTTCAGGTACTGGCACAGCTGGGTGTACTTAGCCACGTTCATCATGATACCCTTGGGCAGG
GTGGCGGAGTCTCCGTAGTTCTGCAGGTCGCACTTCTCCAGCAGCATACGCTGCATCTTGTACAGGTTAG
GCATAGCCACTCCAGGCTGCCAAGCCTGGGAAGACATGCCAACTTTTTTGTACAAAGTTGGCATTATAAA
AAAGCATTGCTCATCAATTTGTTGCAACGAACAGGTCACTATCAGTCAAAATAAAATCATTATTTGGGGC
CCGAGCTTAAGACTGGCCGTCGTTTTACAACGTCGTGACTGGGAAAACATCCATGCTAGCGTTAACGCGA
GAGTAGGGAACTGCCAGGCATCAAATAAAACGAAAGGCTCAGTCGGAAGACTGGGCCTTTCGTTTTATCT
GTTGTTTGTCGGTGAACGCTCTCCTGAGTAGGACAAATCCGCCGGGAGCGGATTTGAACGTTGTGAAGCA
ACGGCCCGGAGGGNTGGCGGGCAGGACGCCCGCCATAAACTGCCAGGCATCAAACTAAGCAGAAGGCCAT
CCTGACGGATGGCCTTTTTGCGTTTCTACAAACTCTTCCTGGCTAGCGGTACGCGTATTAATTGCGTTGC
GCTCACTGCCCGCTTTCCAGTCGGGAAACCTGTCGTGCCAGCTGCATTAATGAATCGGCCAACGCGCGGG
GAGAGGCGGTTTGCGTATTGGGCGCTCTTCCGCTTCCTCGCTCACTGACTCGCTGCGCTCGGTCGTTCGG
CTGCGGCGAGCGGTATCAGCTCACTCAAAGGCGGTAATACGGTTATCCACAGAATCAGGGGATAACGCAG
GAAAGAACATGTGAGCAAAAGGCCAGCAAAAGGCCAGGAACCGTAAAAAGGCCGCGTTGCTGGCGTTTTT
CCATAGGCTCCGCCCCCCTGACGAGCATCACAAAAATCGACGCTCAAGTCAGAGGTGGCGAAACCCGACA
GGACTATAAAGATACCAGGCGTTTCCCCCTGGAAGCTCCCTCGTGCGCTCTCCTGTTCCGACCCTGCCGC
TTACCGGATACCTGTCCGCCTTTCTCCCTTCGGGAAGCGTGGCGCTTTCTCATAGCTCACGCTGTAGGTA
TCTCAGTTCGGTGTAGGTCGTTCGCTCCAAGCTGGGCTGTGTGCACGAACCCCCCGTTCAGCCCGACCGC
TGCGCCTTATCCGGTAACTATCGTCTTGAGTCCAACCCGGTAAGACACGACTTATCGCCACTGGCAGCAG
CCACTGGTAACAGGATTAGCAGAGCGAGGTATGTAGGCGGTGCTACAGAGTTCTTGAAGTGGTGGCCTAA
CTACGGCTACACTAGAAGAACAGTATTTGGTATCTGCGCTCTGCTGAAGCCAGTTACCTTCGGAAAAAGA
GTTGGTAGCTCTTGATCCGGCAAACAAACCACCGCTGGTAGCGGTGGTTTTTTTGTTTGCAAGCAGCAGA
TTACGCGCAGAAAAAAAGGATCTCAAGAAGATCCTTTGATCTTTTCTACGGGGTCTGACGCTCAGTGGAA
CGACGCGTAACTCACGTTAAGGGATTTTGGTCATGGGTGGCTCGAGGGTTATTTGCCGACTACCTTGGTG
ATCTCGCCTTTCACGTAGTGGACAAATTCTTCCAACTGATCTGCGCGCGAGGCCAAGCGATCTTCTTCTT
GTCCAAGATAAGCCTGTCTAGCTTCAAGTATGACGGGCTGATACTGGGCCGGCAGGCGCTCCATTGCCCA
GTCGGCAGCGACATCCTTCGGCGCGATTTTGCCGGTTACTGCGCTGTACCAAATGCGGGACAACGTAAGC
ACTACATTTCGCTCATCGCCAGCCCAGTCGGGCGGCGAGTTCCATAGCGTTAAGGTTTCATTTAGCGCCT
CAAATAGATCCTGTTCAGGAACCGGATCAAAGAGTTCCTCCGCCGCTGGACCTACCAAGGCAACGCTATG
TTCTCTTGCTTTTGTCAGCAAGATAGCCAGATCAATGTCGATCGTGGCTGGCTCGAAGATACCTGCAAGA
ATGTCATTGCGCTGCCATTCTCCAAATTGCAGTTCGCGCTTAGCTGGATAACGCCACGGAATGATGTCGT
CGTGCACAACAATGGTGACTTCTACAGCGCGGAGAATCTCGCTCTCTCCAGGGGAAGCCGAAGTTTCCAA
AAGGTCGTTGATCAAAGCTCGCCGCGTTGTTTCATCAAGCCTTACGGTCACCGTAACCAGCAAATCAATA
TCACTGTGTGGCTTCAGGCCGCCATCCACTGCGGAGCCGTACAAATGTACGGCCAGCAACGTCGGTTCGA
GATGGCGCTCGATGACGCCAACTACCTCTGATAGTTGAGTCGATACTTCGGCGATCACCGCTTCCCTCAT
AATGTTTAACTTTGTTTTAGGGCGACTGCCCTGCTGCGTAACATCGTTGCTGCTCCATAACATCAAACAT
CGACCCACGGCGTAACGCGCTTGCTGCTTGGATGCCCGAGGCATAGACTGTACCCCAAAAAAACAGTCAT
AACAAGCCATGAAAACCGCCACTGCGCCGTTACCACCGCTGCGTTCGGTCAAGGTTCTGGACCAGTTGCG
TGAGCGCATACGCTACTTGCATTACAGCTTACGAACCGAACAGGCTTATGTCCACTGGGTTCGTGCCTTC
ATCCGTTTCCACGGTGTGCGTCACCCGGCAACCTTGGGTAGCAGCGAAGTCGAGGCATTTCTGTCCTGGC
TGGTCTAGAGGAGGCATGATGATATATTTTTATCTTGTGCAATGTAACATCAGAGATTTTGAGACACGGG
CCAGAGCTGCCAGGAAACAGCTATGACCATGTAATACGACTCACTATAGGGGATATCAGCTGGATGGCAA
ATAATGATTTTATTTTGACTGATAGTGACCTGTTCGTTGCAACAAATTGATAAGCAATGCTTTCTTATAA
TGCCAACTTTGTACAAGAAAGTTGGGTAGTTGTTCACCAGCACGTCAGAGGAGATGACCACTCTGTTGTT
TTCCCTGATGATCAGGCGTCCCTTGGACAGCAGGCTCAGGATCATGTCGTTGATCTGTCCCTCCTTCAGG
CTCATCACAGCGGTGCCTCTCAGCTTCAGTGGGAACTTAGACATGTCGAACAGGGAGTAGCTAGACAGCT
GGATAGGGTTGGTGTTGCGCCAGAAGATGTAGTTGGCGTGCATCACGTAACCGTCGATCTGTTCACGGGG
CTTTCCCAGGTAGTTGCAGCCGATCAGGAAAGCCTCGGAGCTAGAGGCGTTCACGTTGGTCACGAAAGCG
GTCCACCAGGCGAAGTGTCCCATCAGCTTGTACAGGTCAGCGTTCCAGGAGTGTTCGGTGATCTTGATAG
CCACAGATCCGCCCAGGGCCAGCTTCTGCTGGATGAAGCCGCAGATGTAGGTGAAGAAACCTTCCTTGCT
GTCGTTCTCCTTGGTCACGTTCTTGGTCTTTGGGTCGTACATGTCAGAGATGATCAGGTCCCACTTGTTA
GCGGTGTGCACAGTAGCACAGTCGCCGATCAGGGTGCTGTCAGCATCAGACACGAAGTCGTTCAGGTCAG
AGTCCACCAGCAGGGTACCGGTGGGCAGCCACTGTCTCAGCACAGCGGTACCTGGAGCCACTCCCTTGTC
AGAACCAGCACCGAAGTGGATCACGCGCATGTTGTAAGGCACGGCCAGGGTCAGGGTGTTCAGGTACTGG
CACAGCTGGGTGTACTTAGCCACGTTCATCATGATACCCTTGGGCAGGGTGGCGGAGTCTCCGTAGTTCT
GCAGGTCGCACTTCTCCAGCAGCATACGCTGCATCTTGTACAGGTTAGGCATAGCCACTCCAGGCTGCCA
AGCCTGGGAAGACATGCCAACTTTTTTGTACAAACTTGTACGCGTACAGCGTGGATGGCGTCTCCAGGCG
ATCTGACGGTTCACTAAACGAGCTCTGCTTATATAGACCTCCCACCGTACACGCCTACCGCCCATTTGCG
TCAATGGGGCGGAGTTGTTACGACATTTTGGAAAGTCCCGTTGATTTTGGTGCCAAAACAAACTCCCATT
GACGTCAATGGGGTGGAGACTTGGAAATCCCCGTGAGTCAAACCGCTATCCACGCCCATTGATGTACTGC
CAAAACCGCATCACCATGGTAATAGCGATGACTAATACGTAGATGTACTGCCAAGTAGGAAAGTCCCATA
AGGTCATGTACTGGGCATAATGCCAGGCGGGCCATTTACCGTCATTGACGTCAATAGGGGGCGTACTTGG
CATATGATAGTCCATTTTAAAACATAATTTTAAAACTGCAAACTACCCAAGAAATTATTACTTTCTACGT
CACGTATTTTGTACTAATATCTTTGTGTTTACAGTCAAATTAATTCCAATTATCTCTCTAACAGCCTTGT
ATCGTATATGCAAATATGAAGGAATCATGGGAAATAGGCCCTCGGTGAAGGGGGCGGCCGCTCGAGGCTA
GTCTCGTGATCGATACCGTCGAGATCCGTTCACTAATCGAATGGATCTGTCTCTGTCTCTCTCTCCACCT
TCTTCTTCTATTCCTTCGGGCCTGTCGGGTCCCCTCGGGGTTGGGAGGTGGGTCTGAAACGATAATGGTG
AATATCCCTGCCTAACTCTATTCACTATAGAAAGTACAGCAAAAACTATTCTTAAACCTACCAAGCCTCC
TACTATCATTATGAATAATTTTATATACCACAGCCAATTTGTTATGTTAAACCAATTCCACAAACTTGCC
CATTTATCTAATTCCAATAATTCTTGTTCATTCTTTTCTTGCTGGTTTTGCGATTCTTCAATTAAGGAGT
GTATTAAGCTTGTGTAATTGTTAATTTCTCTGTCCCACTCCATCCAGGTCGTGTGATTCCAAATCTGTTC
CAGAGATTTATTACTCCAACTAGCATTCCAAGGCACAGCAGTGGTGCAAATGAGTTTTCCAGAGCAACCC
CAAATCCCCAGGAGCTGTTGATCCTTTAGGTATCTTTCCACAGCCAGGATTCTTGCCTGGAGCTGCTTGA
TGCCCCAGACTGTGAGTTGCAACAGATGCTGTTGCGCCTCAATAGCCCTCAGCAAATTGTTCTGCTGCTG
CACTATACCAGACAATAATTGTCTGGCCTGTACCGTCAGCGTCATTGACGCTGCGCCCATAGTGCTTCCT
GCTGCTCCCAAGAACCCAAGGAACAAAGCTCCTATTCCCACTGCTCTTTTTTCTCTCTGCACCACTCTTC
TCTTTGCCTTGGTGGGTGCTACTCCTAATGGTTCAATTTTTACTACTTTATATTTATATAATTCACTTCT
CCAATTGTCCCTCATATCTCCTCCTCCAGGTCTGAAGATCAGCGGCCGCTTGCTGTGCGGTGGTCTTACT
TTTGTTTTGCTCTTCCTCTATCTTGTCTAAAGCTTCCTTGGTGTCTTTTATCTCTATCCTTTGATGCACA
CAATAGAGGGTTGCTACTGTATTATATAATGATCTAAGTTCTTCTGATCCTGTCTGAAGGGATGGTTGTA
GCTGTCCCAGTATTTGTCTACAGCCTTCTGATGTTTCTAACAGGCCAGGATTAACTGCGAATCGTTCTAG
CTCCCTGCTTGCCCATACTATATGTTTTAATTTATATTTTTTCTTTCCCCCTGGCCTTAACCGAATTTTT
TCCCATCGCGATCTAATTCTCCCCCGCTTAATACTGACGCTCTCGCACCCATCTCTCTCCTTCTAGCCTC
CGCTAGTCAAAATTTTTGGCGTACTCACCAGTCGCCGCCCCTCGCCTCTTGCCGTGCGCGCTTCAGCAAG
CCGAGTCCTGCGTCGAGAGAGCTCCTCTGGTTTCCCTTTCGCTTTCAAGTCCCTGTTCGGGCGCCACTGC
TAGAGATTTTCCACACTGACTAAAAGGGTCTGAGGGATCTCTAGTTACCAGAGTCACACAACAGACGGGC
ACACACTACTTGAAGCACTCAAGGCAAGCTTTATTGAGGCTTAAGCAGTGGGTTCCCTAGTTAGCCAGAG
AGCTCCCAGGCTCAGATCTGGTCTAACCAGAGAGACCCGTTTATGTATCGAGCTAGGCACTTAAATACAA
TATCTCTGCAATGCGGCAATTCAGTGGTTCGTCCAATCCATGTCAGACCCGTCTGTTGCCTTCCTAATAA
GGCACGATCGTACCACCTTACTTCCACCAATCGGCATGCACGGTGCTTTTTCTCTCCTTGTAAGGCATGT
TGCTAACTCATCGTTACCATGTTGCAAGACTACAAGAGTATTGCATAAGACTACATTAAGCTTGCAGCTC
CAGCTTTTGTTCCCTTTAGTGAGGGTTAATTGCGCGCTTGGCGTAATCATGGTCATAGCTGTTTCCTGTG
TGAAATTGTTATCCGCTCACAATTCCACACAACATACGAGCCGGAAGCATAAAGTGTAAAGCCTGGGGTG
CCTAATGAGTGAGCTAACTCACATTAATTGCGTTGCGCTCACTGCCCGCTTTCCAGTCGGGAAACCTGTC
GTGCCAGCTGCATTAATGAATCGGCCAACGCGCGGGGAGAGGCGGTTTGCGTATTGGGCGCTCTTCCGCT
TCCTCGCTCACT
